>Addgene plasmid #99713 | pRK5 HA-RagA(R37P) | addgene full sequence | sequence record 197069 | Addgene NGS Result
TAATGTGAGTTAGCTCACTCATTAGGCACCCCAGGCTTTACACTTTATGCTTCCGGCTCGTATGTTGTGT
GGAATTGTGAGCGGATAACAATTTCACACAGGAAACAGCTATGACATGATTACGAATTAATTCGAGCTCG
CCCGACATTGATTATTGACTAGTTATTAATAGTAATCAATTACGGGGTCATTAGTTCATAGCCCATATAT
GGAGTTCCGCGTTACATAACTTACGGTAAATGGCCCGCCTGGCTGACCGCCCAACGACCCCCGCCCATTG
ACGTCAATAATGACGTATGTTCCCATAGTAACGCCAATAGGGACTTTCCATTGACGTCAATGGGTGGAGT
ATTTACGGTAAACTGCCCACTTGGCAGTACATCAAGTGTATCATATGCCAAGTACGCCCCCTATTGACGT
CAATGACGGTAAATGGCCCGCCTGGCATTATGCCCAGTACATGACCTTATGGGACTTTCCTACTTGGCAG
TACATCTACGTATTAGTCATCGCTATTACCATGGTGATGCGGTTTTGGCAGTACATCAATGGGCGTGGAT
AGCGGTTTGACTCACGGGGATTTCCAAGTCTCCACCCCATTGACGTCAATGGGAGTTTGTTTTGGCACCA
AAATCAACGGGACTTTCCAAAATGTCGTAACAACTCCGCCCCATTGACGCAAATGGGCGGTAGGCGTGTA
CGGTGGGAGGTCTATATAAGCAGAGCTCGTTTAGTGAACCGTCAGATCGCCTGGAGACGCCATCCACGCT
GTTTTGACCTCCATAGAAGACACCGGGACCGATCCAGCCTCCGCGGCCGGGAACGGTGCATTGGAACGCG
GATTCCCCGTGCCAAGAGTGACGTAAGTACCGCCTATAGAGTCTATAGGCCCACCCCCTTGGCTTCGTTA
GAACGCGGCTACAATTAATACATAACCTTATGTATCATACACATACGATTTAGGTGACACTATAGAATAA
CATCCACTTTGCCTTTCTCTCCACAGGTGTCCACTCCCAGGTCCAACTGCACCTCGGTTCTATCGATTGA
ATTCCCGAACCGACAGTCGGTCTCTTCACCAAGGCCATTCGCGCCACCATGGGCTACCCCTATGATGTGC
CTGACTACGCAGATCTCAATGGTGGTGGTGGTGGGTCGACGATGCCAAATACAGCCATGAAGAAAAAGGT
GCTGCTGATGGGGAAGAGCGGGTCGGGGAAGACCAGCATGAGGTCGATAATCTTCGCCAATTACATTGCT
CGCGACACCCCTCGCCTGGGGGCCACCATTGACGTGGAACACTCCCACGTCCGATTCCTAGGGAACCTGG
TGCTGAACCTGTGGGACTGTGGCGGTCAGGACACCTTCATGGAAAATTACTTCACCAGCCAGCGAGACAA
TATCTTCCGTAACGTGGAAGTTTTGATTTACGTGTTTGACGTGGAGAGCCGCGAACTGGAAAAGGACATG
CATTATTACCAGTCGTGTCTGGAGGCCATCCTCCAGAACTCTCCTGACGCCAAAATCTTCTGCCTGGTGC
ACAAAATGGATCTGGTTCAGGAGGATCAGCGTGACCTGATTTTTAAAGAGCGAGAGGAAGACCTGAGGCG
TCTGTCTCGCCCGCTGGAGTGTGCTTGTTTTCGAACGTCCATCTGGGATGAGACGCTCTACAAAGCCTGG
TCCAGCATCGTCTACCAGCTGATTCCCAACGTTCAGCAGCTGGAGATGAACCTCAGGAATTTTGCCCAAA
TCATTGAGGCCGATGAAGTTCTGCTGTTCGAAAGAGCTACATTCTTGGTTATTTCCCACTACCAGTGCAA
AGAGCAGCGCGACGTCCACCGGTTTGAGAAGATCAGCAACATCATCAAACAGTTCAAGCTGAGCTGCAGT
AAATTGGCCGCTTCCTTCCAGAGCATGGAAGTTAGGAATTCCAACTTCGCTGCTTTCATCGACATCTTCA
CCTCAAATACGTACGTGATGGTGGTCATGTCAGATCCGTCGATCCCTTCTGCGGCCACTCTGATCAACAT
TCGCAATGCCCGGAAACACTTTGAGAAGCTGGAGAGAGTGGATGGCCCCAAGCACAGTCTCCTTATGCGT
TGAGCGGCCGCTAAGTAAGTAAGGATCCCCAGCTTGGCCGCCATGGCCCAACTTGTTTATTGCAGCTTAT
AATGGTTACAAATAAAGCAATAGCATCACAAATTTCACAAATAAAGCATTTTTTTCACTGCATTCTAGTT
GTGGTTTGTCCAAACTCATCAATGTATCTTATCATGTCTGGATCGGGAATTAATTCGGCGCAGCACCATG
GCCTGAAATAACCTCTGAAAGAGGAACTTGGTTAGGTACCTTCTGAGGCGGAAAGAACCAGCTGTGGAAT
GTGTGTCAGTTAGGGTGTGGAAAGTCCCCAGGCTCCCCAGCAGGCAGAAGTATGCAAAGCATGCATCTCA
ATTAGTCAGCAACCAGGTGTGGAAAGTCCCCAGGCTCCCCAGCAGGCAGAAGTATGCAAAGCATGCATCT
CAATTAGTCAGCAACCATAGTCCCGCCCCTAACTCCGCCCATCCCGCCCCTAACTCCGCCCAGTTCCGCC
CATTCTCCGCCCCATGGCTGACTAATTTTTTTTATTTATGCAGAGGCCGAGGCCGCCTCGGCCTCTGAGC
TATTCCAGAAGTAGTGAGGAGGCTTTTTTGGAGGCCTAGGCTTTTGCAAAAAGCTGTTAACAGCTTGGCA
CTGGCCGTCGTTTTACAACGTCGTGACTGGGAAAACCCTGGCGTTACCCAACTTAATCGCCTTGCAGCAC
ATCCCCCTTTCGCCAGCTGGCGTAATAGCGAAGAGGCCCGCACCGATCGCCCTTCCCAACAGTTGCGCAG
CCTGAATGGCGAATGGCGCCTGATGCGGTATTTTCTCCTTACGCATCTGTGCGGTATTTCACACCGCATA
[142 nt withheld, positions 2941-3082]
C
[141 nt withheld, positions 3084-3224]
CCTTTGACGTTGGAGTCCACGTTCTTT
[37 nt withheld, positions 3252-3288]
ACCCTATCTCGGGCTATTCTTTTGATTTATAAGGGATTTTGCCGATTTCGGCCTATTGGTTAAAAAATGA
GCTGATTTAACAAAAATTTAACGCGAATTTTAACAAAATATTAACGTTTACAATTTTATGGTGCACTCTC
AGTACAATCTGCTCTGATGCCGCATAGTTAAGCCAGCCCCGACACCCGCCAACACCCGCTGACGCGCCCT
GACGGGCTTGTCTGCTCCCGGCATCCGCTTACAGACAAGCTGTGACCGTCTCCGGGAGCTGCATGTGTCA
GAGGTTTTCACCGTCATCACCGAAACGCGCGAGACGAAAGGGCCTCGTGATACGCCTATTTTTATAGGTT
AATGTCATGATAATAATGGTTTCTTAGACGTCAGGTGGCACTTTTCGGGGAAATGTGCGCGGAACCCCTA
TTTGTTTATTTTTCTAAATACATTCAAATATGTATCCGCTCATGAGACAATAACCCTGATAAATGCTTCA
ATAATATTGAAAAAGGAAGAGTATGAGTATTCAACATTTCCGTGTCGCCCTTATTCCCTTTTTTGCGGCA
TTTTGCCTTCCTGTTTTTGCTCACCCAGAAACGCTGGTGAAAGTAAAAGATGCTGAAGATCAGTTGGGTG
CACGAGTGGGTTACATCGAACTGGATCTCAACAGCGGTAAGATCCTTGAGAGTTTTCGCCCCGAAGAACG
TTTTCCAATGATGAGCACTTTTAAAGTTCTGCTATGTGGCGCGGTATTATCCCGTATTGACGCCGGGCAA
GAGCAACTCGGTCGCCGCATACACTATTCTCAGAATGACTTGGTTGAGTACTCACCAGTCACAGAAAAGC
ATCTTACGGATGGCATGACAGTAAGAGAATTATGCAGTGCTGCCATAACCATGAGTGATAACACTGCGGC
CAACTTACTTCTGACAACGATCGGAGGACCGAAGGAGCTAACCGCTTTTTTGCACAACATGGGGGATCAT
GTAACTCGCCTTGATCGTTGGGAACCGGAGCTGAATGAAGCCATACCAAACGACGAGCGTGACACCACGA
TGCCTGTAGCAATGGCAACAACGTTGCGCAAACTATTAACTGGCGAACTACTTACTCTAGCTTCCCGGCA
ACAATTAATAGACTGGATGGAGGCGGATAAAGTTGCAGGACCACTTCTGCGCTCGGCCCTTCCGGCTGGC
TGGTTTATTGCTGATAAATCTGGAGCCGGTGAGCGTGGGTCTCGCGGTATCATTGCAGCACTGGGGCCAG
ATGGTAAGCCCTCCCGTATCGTAGTTATCTACACGACGGGGAGTCAGGCAACTATGGATGAACGAAATAG
ACAGATCGCTGAGATAGGTGCCTCACTGATTAAGCATTGGTAACTGTCAGACCAAGTTTACTCATATATA
CTTTAGATTGATTTAAAACTTCATTTTTAATTTAAAAGGATCTAGGTGAAGATCCTTTTTGATAATCTCA
TGACCAAAATCCCTTAACGTGAGTTTTCGTTCCACTGAGCGTCAGACCCCGTAGAAAAGATCAAAGGATC
TTCTTGAGATCCTTTTTTTCTGCGCGTAATCTGCTGCTTGCAAACAAAAAAACCACCGCTACCAGCGGTG
GTTTGTTTGCCGGATCAAGAGCTACCAACTCTTTTTCCGAAGGTAACTGGCTTCAGCAGAGCGCAGATAC
CAAATACTGTTCTTCTAGTGTAGCCGTAGTTAGGCCACCACTTCAAGAACTCTGTAGCACCGCCTACATA
CCTCGCTCTGCTAATCCTGTTACCAGTGGCTGCTGCCAGTGGCGATAAGTCGTGTCTTACCGGGTTGGAC
TCAAGACGATAGTTACCGGATAAGGCGCAGCGGTCGGGCTGAACGGGGGGTTCGTGCACACAGCCCAGCT
TGGAGCGAACGACCTACACCGAACTGAGATACCTACAGCGTGAGCTATGAGAAAGCGCCACGCTTCCCGA
AGGGAGAAAGGCGGACAGGTATCCGGTAAGCGGCAGGGTCGGAACAGGAGAGCGCACGAGGGAGCTTCCA
GGGGGAAACGCCTGGTATCTTTATAGTCCTGTCGGGTTTCGCCACCTCTGACTTGAGCGTCGATTTTTGT
GATGCTCGTCAGGGGGGCGGAGCCTATGGAAAAACGCCAGCAACGCGGCCTTTTTACGATTCCTGGCCTT
TTGCTGGCCTTTTGCTCACATGTTCTTTCCTGCGTTATCCCCTGATTCTGTGGATAACCGTATTACCGCC
TTTGAGTGAGCTGATACCGCTCGCCGCAGCCGAACGACCGAGCGCAGCGAGTCAGTGAGCGAGGAAGCGG
AAGAGCGCCCAATACGCAAACCGCCTCTCCCCGCGCGTTGGCCGATTCATTAATGCAGCTGGCACGACAG
GTTTCCCGACTGGAAAGCGGGCAGTGAGCGCAACGCAAT
Features (pLannotate 1.2.2; 20 found; start..end, strand, type, name):
      1..22      +  protein_bind   CAP binding site: CAP binding activates transcription in the presence of cAMP. E. coli catabolite activator protein
     37..67      +  promoter       lac promoter: promoter for the E. coli lac operon
     75..91      +  protein_bind   lac operator: The lac repressor binds to the lac operator to inhibit transcription in E. coli. This inhibition can be relieved by adding lactose or isopropyl-β-D-thiogalactopyranoside (IPTG). lac repressor encoded by lacI
    144..523     +  enhancer       CMV enhancer: human cytomegalovirus immediate early enhancer
    524..727     +  promoter       CMV promoter: human cytomegalovirus (CMV) immediate early promoter
    863..906     +  intron         CMV intron (fragment): modified intron A from human cytomegalovirus
    958..976     +  promoter       SP6 promoter: promoter for bacteriophage SP6 RNA polymerase
    980..1017    +  CDS            IgH signal sequence (fragment): signal sequence from the mouse immunoglobulin heavy chain variable region
   1162..2100    +  CDS            RRAGA: RRAGA_HUMAN - Experimental evidence at protein level: Swiss-Prot protein existence level 1. (Microbial infection) May alternatively act as a cellular target for adenovirus E3-14.7K, an inhibitor of TNF-alpha functions, thereby affecting cell death. From Homo sapiens (Human).
   2150..2284    +  polyA_signal   SV40 poly(A) signal: SV40 polyadenylation signal
   2353..2710    +  promoter       SV40 promoter: SV40 enhancer and early promoter
   2729..2883    +  CDS            lacZα (fragment): LacZα fragment of β-galactosidase; lacZ fragment
   2889..2940    -  misc_feature   bom (fragment): basis of mobility region from pBR322
   2959..3339    +  rep_origin     M13 ori (sequence partly withheld): M13 bacteriophage origin of replication; arrow indicates direction of (+) strand synthesis
   3415..3464    -  misc_feature   bom (fragment): basis of mobility region from pBR322
   3566..3601    -  CDS            rop (fragment): Rop protein, which maintains plasmids at low copy number; rop
   3696..3800    +  promoter       AmpR promoter: bla
   3801..4661    +  CDS            AmpR: β-lactamase; bla; confers resistance to ampicillin, carbenicillin, and related antibiotics
   4832..5420    +  rep_origin     ori: high-copy-number ColE1/pMB1/pBR322/pUC origin of replication
   5603..5695    +  CDS            lacI (fragment): lac repressor; lacI; The lac repressor binds to the lac operator to inhibit transcription in E. coli. This inhibition can be relieved by adding lactose or isopropyl-β-D-thiogalactopyranoside (IPTG).
