[The description below was written by a language model from this plasmid's Addgene catalogue record and pLannotate feature annotations shown in this document.]
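Description:
pRK5 HA-RagA(R37P) is a mammalian expression plasmid built on the pRK5 backbone and used to produce an N-terminally HA-tagged form of human RagA (gene RRAGA) carrying the R37P point mutation. In E. coli it is maintained as a high-copy plasmid through a ColE1/pUC-type origin and selected with ampicillin via the β-lactamase gene. An M13 phage origin is also present, along with assorted backbone remnants (lac promoter/operator, and fragments of lacZα, lacI, rop and bom) that play no part in the mammalian expression function.

The expression cassette consists of the human cytomegalovirus immediate-early enhancer and promoter, followed by a fragment of CMV intron A, an SP6 phage promoter that also serves as a sequencing primer site, the RRAGA coding sequence, and an SV40 polyadenylation signal. The HA epitope is recorded as an N-terminal tag supplied by the backbone. The automated annotation does not list it as a separate feature, but there is unannotated space immediately upstream of the RRAGA open reading frame. A short match to an immunoglobulin heavy-chain signal sequence is annotated in this leader region; the record does not indicate that it has any functional role. An SV40 enhancer/early promoter region lies downstream of the cassette, and no mammalian selection marker is annotated, so the plasmid is suited to transient transfection.

RagA is a small GTPase that pairs with RagC or RagD to relay amino acid availability to mTORC1. The associated study concerns communication between the subunits of the Rag heterodimer, and this mutant was presumably made for that analysis, with the HA tag allowing detection or immunoprecipitation. The record does not state the specific biochemical effect of R37P.
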