Addgene plasmid #99713: pRK5 HA-RagA(R37P)
Purpose: Mammalian expression of HA-RagA(R37P)
Depositing lab: David Sabatini & Kuang Shen. Depositing organization: Whitehead Institute for Biomedical Research. Publication: Intersubunit Crosstalk in the Rag GTPase Heterodimer Enables mTORC1 to Respond Rapidly to Amino Acid Availability. Shen K, Choe A, Sabatini DM. Mol Cell. 2017 Oct 17. pii: S1097-2765(17)30704-9. doi: 10.1016/j.molcel.2017.09.026. PubMed 29056322.
Backbone
  Vector backbone: pRK5
Growth in bacteria
  Bacterial resistance: Ampicillin, 100 μg/mL
  Growth temperature: 37°C
  Growth strain: DH5alpha
  Copy number: High Copy
Gene/Insert
  Gene/Insert name: RagA
  Mutation: R37P
  Entrez Gene: RRAGA (a.k.a. FIP-1, FIP1, RAGA)
  Promoter: CMV
  Tag / fusion protein: HA (N terminal on backbone)
  Cloning method: Unknown
  Sequencing primers: 5′ ATT TAG GTG ACA CTA TAG
Terms and licenses: Academic/Nonprofit Terms; Industry Terms: Not Available to Industry
How to cite: pRK5 HA-RagA(R37P) was a gift from David Sabatini & Kuang Shen (Addgene plasmid # 99713 ; http://n2t.net/addgene:99713 ; RRID:Addgene_99713)
